Addgene plasmid #143478: TFORF1191
Purpose: Lentiviral vector for overexpressing transcription factor ORFs with unique 24-bp barcodes. Barcodes facilitate identification of transcription factors in pooled screens.
Depositing lab: Feng Zhang. Depositing organization: Broad Institute. Publication: A transcription factor atlas of directed differentiation. Joung J, Ma S, Tay T, Geiger-Schuller KR, Kirchgatterer PC, Verdine VK, Guo B, Arias-Garcia MA, Allen WE, Singh A, Kuksenko O, Abudayyeh OO, Gootenberg JS, Fu Z, Macrae RK, Buenrostro JD, Regev A, Zhang F. Cell. 2023 Jan 5;186(1):209-229.e26. doi: 10.1016/j.cell.2022.11.026. PubMed 36608654.
Backbone
  Vector backbone: pLX_TRC317
  Backbone manufacturer: Broad Institute Genetic Perturbation Platform
  Backbone size w/o insert (bp): 8264
  Vector type: Mammalian Expression, Lentiviral
  Selectable markers: Puromycin
Growth in bacteria
  Bacterial resistance: Ampicillin, 100 μg/mL
  Growth temperature: 37°C
  Growth strain: NEB Stable
  Copy number: High Copy
Gene/Insert
  Gene/Insert name: ZNF573
  Species: H. sapiens (human)
  Insert size (bp): 1835
  Entrez Gene: ZNF573 (a.k.a. FLJ30921)
  Promoter: EF1a
  Cloning method: Unknown
  Sequencing primers: 5′ GGGTGGAGACTGAAGTTAGGCCAG; 3′ CACATAGCGTAAAAGGAGCAACATAG
Terms and licenses: Academic/Nonprofit Terms; Industry Terms: Not Available to Industry
Depositor comments: XM_017026281,XM_017026280,NM_001172689,NM_001172692,ENST00000357309 . The transcription factor ORF portion of this plasmid was synthesized by Genewiz. Please test multiple small colonies in case of plasmid recombination. To make this collection available in a timely manner, a portion of this collection was not fully sequenced by Addgene. If an Addgene verified full plasmid sequence is not available, please contact us prior to placing an order to request the full sequence.
How to cite: TFORF1191 was a gift from Feng Zhang (Addgene plasmid # 143478 ; http://n2t.net/addgene:143478 ; RRID:Addgene_143478)
