[The description below was written by a language model from this plasmid's Addgene catalogue record and pLannotate feature annotations shown in this document.]
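Description:
TFORF1191 is a lentiviral mammalian expression plasmid built on the pLX_TRC317 backbone and carrying the human zinc-finger gene ZNF573 as a synthesized open reading frame. It belongs to a barcoded transcription factor ORF collection in which each construct pairs one ORF with a unique 24-bp barcode, so that the factor present in a given cell can be identified by sequencing in pooled overexpression screens, such as those used to look for drivers of directed differentiation. In bacteria it is maintained through a high-copy ColE1/pUC-type origin with ampicillin resistance (AmpR). An f1 origin and remnants of a lac/T7/T3 cloning region are also present. The depositor warns of possible plasmid recombination, which is a common issue with repeat-containing lentiviral vectors.

The viral portion follows a third-generation, self-inactivating design. An RSV promoter drives a truncated HIV-1 5' LTR, followed by the Ψ packaging signal, a gag fragment, the RRE for Rev-dependent export, a cPPT/CTS element, and a ΔU3 3' LTR with a downstream SV40 polyadenylation signal. Within this transfer unit, an SV40 promoter drives puromycin N-acetyltransferase for selection of transduced cells. The EF-1α promoter drives ZNF573, and a WPRE downstream enhances transcript expression. The automated annotation labels only a short N-terminal stretch of ZNF573, but the gap between that feature and the WPRE is consistent with the roughly 1.8 kb insert in the catalogue entry. The barcode is not annotated in the feature table, so its exact position is not stated. Small hits such as the U6 promoter, small t antigen and Rev fragments appear to be short sequence matches rather than functional elements.
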