Features (pLannotate 1.2.2; 31 found; start..end, strand, type, name):
      5..231     +  promoter       RSV promoter: Rous sarcoma virus enhancer/promoter
    232..412     +  LTR            5' LTR (truncated): truncated 5' long terminal repeat (LTR) from HIV-1
    459..584     +  misc_feature   HIV-1 Ψ: packaging signal of human immunodeficiency virus type 1
    568..931     +  CDS            HIV-1 gag (fragment): gag protein from human immunodeficiency virus 1; gag
   1077..1310    +  misc_feature   RRE: The Rev response element (RRE) of HIV-1 allows for Rev-dependent mRNA export from the nucleus to the cytoplasm.
   1687..1713    +  CDS            Rev (fragment): human immunodeficiency virus 1 (HIV-1) Rev protein; rev; enhances nuclear export of unspliced and incompletely spliced viral mRNAs
   1720..1743    +  promoter       SV40 promoter (fragment): SV40 early promoter
   1744..1815    +  promoter       SV40 promoter (fragment): SV40 enhancer and early promoter
   1839..1974    +  rep_origin     SV40 ori: SV40 origin of replication
   2020..2616    +  CDS            PuroR (fragment): puromycin N-acetyltransferase; pac from Streptomyces; confers resistance to puromycin
   2665..2782    +  misc_feature   cPPT/CTS: central polypurine tract and central termination sequence of HIV-1
   2847..2913    +  CDS            small t antigen (fragment): SV40 (simian virus 40) small t antigen
   2920..4098    +  promoter       EF-1α promoter: strong constitutive promoter for human elongation factor EF-1α
   4115..4333    +  CDS            ZNF573 (fragment): ZN573_HUMAN - Experimental evidence at transcript level: Swiss-Prot protein existence level 2. May be involved in transcriptional regulation. From Homo sapiens (Human).
   5861..5914    +  promoter       U6 promoter (fragment): RNA polymerase III promoter for human U6 snRNA
   5956..6544    +  misc_feature   WPRE: woodchuck hepatitis virus posttranscriptional regulatory element
   6595..6614    +  misc_feature   cPPT/CTS (fragment): central polypurine tract and central termination sequence of HIV-1
   6616..6849    +  LTR            3' LTR (ΔU3): self-inactivating 3' long terminal repeat (LTR) from HIV-1
   6927..7048    +  polyA_signal   SV40 poly(A) signal: SV40 polyadenylation signal
   7088..7223    +  rep_origin     SV40 ori: SV40 origin of replication
   7244..7262    -  promoter       T7 promoter: promoter for bacteriophage T7 RNA polymerase
   7270..7425    +  CDS            lacZα (fragment): LacZα fragment of β-galactosidase; lacZ fragment
   7430..7858    +  rep_origin     f1 ori (sequence partly withheld): f1 bacteriophage origin of replication; arrow indicates direction of (+) strand synthesis
   7911..8015    +  promoter       AmpR promoter: bla
   8016..8876    +  CDS            AmpR: β-lactamase; bla; confers resistance to ampicillin, carbenicillin, and related antibiotics
   9047..9635    +  rep_origin     ori: high-copy-number ColE1/pMB1/pBR322/pUC origin of replication
   9818..9910    +  CDS            lacI (fragment): lac repressor; lacI; The lac repressor binds to the lac operator to inhibit transcription in E. coli. This inhibition can be relieved by adding lactose or isopropyl-β-D-thiogalactopyranoside (IPTG).
   9923..9944    +  protein_bind   CAP binding site: CAP binding activates transcription in the presence of cAMP. E. coli catabolite activator protein
   9959..9989    +  promoter       lac promoter: promoter for the E. coli lac operon
   9997..10013   +  protein_bind   lac operator: The lac repressor binds to the lac operator to inhibit transcription in E. coli. This inhibition can be relieved by adding lactose or isopropyl-β-D-thiogalactopyranoside (IPTG). lac repressor encoded by lacI
  10058..10076   +  promoter       T3 promoter: promoter for bacteriophage T3 RNA polymerase
>Addgene plasmid #143478 | TFORF1191 | addgene full sequence | sequence record 397927 | Addgene NGS Result
TTAATGTAGTCTTATGCAATACTCTTGTAGTCTTGCAACATGGTAACGATGAGTTAGCAACATGCCTTAC
AAGGAGAGAAAAAGCACCGTGCATGCCGATTGGTGGAAGTAAGGTGGTACGATCGTGCCTTATTAGGAAG
GCAACAGACGGGTCTGACATGGATTGGACGAACCACTGAATTGCCGCATTGCAGAGATATTGTATTTAAG
TGCCTAGCTCGATACATAAACGGGTCTCTCTGGTTAGACCAGATCTGAGCCTGGGAGCTCTCTGGCTAAC
TAGGGAACCCACTGCTTAAGCCTCAATAAAGCTTGCCTTGAGTGCTTCAAGTAGTGTGTGCCCGTCTGTT
GTGTGACTCTGGTAACTAGAGATCCCTCAGACCCTTTTAGTCAGTGTGGAAAATCTCTAGCAGTGGCGCC
CGAACAGGGACTTGAAAGCGAAAGGGAAACCAGAGGAGCTCTCTCGACGCAGGACTCGGCTTGCTGAAGC
GCGCACGGCAAGAGGCGAGGGGCGGCGACTGGTGAGTACGCCAAAAATTTTGACTAGCGGAGGCTAGAAG
GAGAGAGATGGGTGCGAGAGCGTCAGTATTAAGCGGGGGAGAATTAGATCGCGATGGGAAAAAATTCGGT
TAAGGCCAGGGGGAAAGAAAAAATATAAATTAAAACATATAGTATGGGCAAGCAGGGAGCTAGAACGATT
CGCAGTTAATCCTGGCCTGTTAGAAACATCAGAAGGCTGTAGACAAATACTGGGACAGCTACAACCATCC
CTTCAGACAGGATCAGAAGAACTTAGATCATTATATAATACAGTAGCAACCCTCTATTGTGTGCATCAAA
GGATAGAGATAAAAGACACCAAGGAAGCTTTAGACAAGATAGAGGAAGAGCAAAACAAAAGTAAGACCAC
CGCACAGCAAGCGGCCGCTGATCTTCAGACCTGGAGGAGGAGATATGAGGGACAATTGGAGAAGTGAATT
ATATAAATATAAAGTAGTAAAAATTGAACCATTAGGAGTAGCACCCACCAAGGCAAAGAGAAGAGTGGTG
CAGAGAGAAAAAAGAGCAGTGGGAATAGGAGCTTTGTTCCTTGGGTTCTTGGGAGCAGCAGGAAGCACTA
TGGGCGCAGCGTCAATGACGCTGACGGTACAGGCCAGACAATTATTGTCTGGTATAGTGCAGCAGCAGAA
CAATTTGCTGAGGGCTATTGAGGCGCAACAGCATCTGTTGCAACTCACAGTCTGGGGCATCAAGCAGCTC
CAGGCAAGAATCCTGGCTGTGGAAAGATACCTAAAGGATCAACAGCTCCTGGGGATTTGGGGTTGCTCTG
GAAAACTCATTTGCACCACTGCTGTGCCTTGGAATGCTAGTTGGAGTAATAAATCTCTGGAACAGATTTG
GAATCACACGACCTGGATGGAGTGGGACAGAGAAATTAACAATTACACAAGCTTAATACACTCCTTAATT
GAAGAATCGCAAAACCAGCAAGAAAAGAATGAACAAGAATTATTGGAATTAGATAAATGGGCAAGTTTGT
GGAATTGGTTTAACATAACAAATTGGCTGTGGTATATAAAATTATTCATAATGATAGTAGGAGGCTTGGT
AGGTTTAAGAATAGTTTTTGCTGTACTTTCTATAGTGAATAGAGTTAGGCAGGGATATTCACCATTATCG
TTTCAGACCCACCTCCCAACCCCGAGGGGACCCATGCATTGCATCTCAATTAGTCAGCAACCAGGTGTGG
AAAGTCCCCAGGCTCCCCAGCAGGCAGAAGTATGCAAAGCATGCGTCTCAATTAGTCAGCAACCATAGTC
CCGCCCCTAACTCCGCCCATCCCGCCCCTAACTCCGCCCAGTTCCGCCCATTCTCCGCCCCATGGCTGAC
TAATTTTTTTTATTTATGCAGAGGCCGAGGCCGCCTCGGCCTCTGAGCTATTCCAGAAGTAGTGAGGAGG
CTTTTTTGGAGGCCTAGGCTTTTGCAAAAAGCTTTCTAGAGGTACCACCGGAGCTTACCATGACCGAGTA
CAAGCCCACGGTGCGCCTCGCCACCCGCGACGACGTCCCCAGGGCCGTACGCACCCTCGCCGCCGCGTTC
GCCGACTACCCCGCCACGCGCCACACCGTCGATCCGGACCGCCACATCGAGCGGGTCACCGAGCTGCAAG
AACTCTTCCTCACGCGCGTCGGGCTCGACATCGGCAAGGTGTGGGTCGCGGACGACGGCGCCGCCGTGGC
GGTCTGGACCACGCCGGAGAGCGTCGAAGCGGGGGCGGTGTTCGCCGAGATCGGCCCGCGCATGGCCGAG
TTGAGCGGTTCCCGGCTGGCCGCGCAGCAACAGATGGAAGGCCTCCTGGCGCCGCACCGGCCCAAGGAGC
CCGCGTGGTTCCTGGCCACCGTCGGCGTCTCGCCCGACCACCAGGGCAAGGGTCTGGGCAGCGCCGTCGT
GCTCCCCGGAGTGGAGGCGGCCGAGCGCGCCGGGGTGCCCGCCTTCCTGGAGACCTCCGCGCCCCGCAAC
CTCCCCTTCTACGAGCGGCTCGGCTTCACCGTCACCGCCGACGTCGAGGTGCCCGAAGGACCGCGCACCT
GGTGCATGACCCGCAAGCCCGGTGCCAGTTAACGAATTCTAGATCTTGAGACAAATGGCAGTATTCATCC
ACAATTTTAAAAGAAAAGGGGGGATTGGGGGGTACAGTGCAGGGGAAAGAATAGTAGACATAATAGCAAC
AGACATACAAACTAAAGAATTACAAAAACAAATTACAAAAATTCAAAATTTTCGGGTTTATTACAGGGAC
AGCAGAGATCCACTTTGGCGCCGGCTCGAGGCCTGCAGGTGCAAAGATGGATAAAGTTTTAAACAGAGAG
GAATCTTTGCAGCTAATGGACCTTCTAGGTCTTGAAAGGAGTGGGAATTGGCTCCGGTGCCCGTCAGTGG
GCAGAGCGCACATCGCCCACAGTCCCCGAGAAGTTGGGGGGAGGGGTCGGCAATTGAACCGGTGCCTAGA
GAAGGTGGCGCGGGGTAAACTGGGAAAGTGATGTCGTGTACTGGCTCCGCCTTTTTCCCGAGGGTGGGGG
AGAACCGTATATAAGTGCAGTAGTCGCCGTGAACGTTCTTTTTCGCAACGGGTTTGCCGCCAGAACACAG
GTAAGTGCCGTGTGTGGTTCCCGCGGGCCTGGCCTCTTTACGGGTTATGGCCCTTGCGTGCCTTGAATTA
CTTCCACCTGGCTGCAGTACGTGATTCTTGATCCCGAGCTTCGGGTTGGAAGTGGGTGGGAGAGTTCGAG
GCCTTGCGCTTAAGGAGCCCCTTCGCCTCGTGCTTGAGTTGAGGCCTGGCCTGGGCGCTGGGGCCGCCGC
GTGCGAATCTGGTGGCACCTTCGCGCCTGTCTCGCTGCTTTCGATAAGTCTCTAGCCATTTAAAATTTTT
GATGACCTGCTGCGACGCTTTTTTTCTGGCAAGATAGTCTTGTAAATGCGGGCCAAGATCTGCACACTGG
TATTTCGGTTTTTGGGGCCGCGGGCGGCGACGGGGCCCGTGCGTCCCAGCGCACATGTTCGGCGAGGCGG
GGCCTGCGAGCGCGGCCACCGAGAATCGGACGGGGGTAGTCTCAAGCTGGCCGGCCTGCTCTGGTGCCTG
GCCTCGCGCCGCCGTGTATCGCCCCGCCCTGGGCGGCAAGGCTGGCCCGGTCGGCACCAGTTGCGTGAGC
GGAAAGATGGCCGCTTCCCGGCCCTGCTGCAGGGAGCTCAAAATGGAGGACGCGGCGCTCGGGAGAGCGG
GCGGGTGAGTCACCCACACAAAGGAAAAGGGCCTTTCCGTCCTCAGCCGTCGCTTCATGTGACTCCACGG
AGTACCGGGCGCCGTCCAGGCACCTCGATTAGTTCTCGAGCTTTTGGAGTACGTCGTCTTTAGGTTGGGG
GGAGGGGTTTTATGCGATGGAGTTTCCCCACACTGAGTGGGTGGAGACTGAAGTTAGGCCAGCTTGGCAC
TTGATGTAATTCTCCTTGGAATTTGCCCTTTTTGAGTTTGGATCTTGGTTCATTCTCAAGCCTCAGACAG
TGGTTCAAAGTTTTTTTCTTCCATTTCAGGTGTCGTGAGGCTAGCACCGCCACCATGATTTTGAGGGAAG
AAACACAGTTCACAGATTTGGATTTACAGTGTGAGATAATCAGCTACATAGAAGTACCCACTTATGAAAC
AGATATATCCTCTACACAACTTCAGAGCATATATAAGAGAGAGAAACTCTATGAATGTAAGAAATGTCAG
AAGAAATTTAGTAGTGGTTATCAACTTATTCTACATCACAGGTTTCATGTCATTGAGAGACCCTATGAAT
GCAAAGAGTGTGGGAAGAACTTTCGTAGTGGCTATCAACTTACTCTACATCAAAGATTTCATACTGGTGA
GAAACCCTATGAATGTACAGAATGTGGGAAGAACTTTAGAAGTGGTTATCAGCTGACTGTGCATCAGAGA
TTTCATACTGGTGAGAAAACCTATGAATGTAGGCAGTGTGGGAAGGCCTTTATATATGCCTCACACATTG
TTCAACATGAGAGAATTCACACTGGTGGGAAGCCGTATGAATGTCAGGAGTGTGGGAGGGCCTTTAGTCA
AGGTGGACATCTTAGAATTCATCAGAGAGTTCATACTGGCGAAAAACCATATAAATGTAAGGAATGTGGG
AAGACTTTTAGTAGGCGCTCAAATCTTGTTGAACATGGGCAGTTTCATACTGATGAGAAGCCATACATAT
GTGAGAAATGTGGAAAGGCCTTTAGAAGAGGTCACCAGCTTACTGTACATCAGAGAGTTCACACTGGTAA
AAAGCCATATGAGTGTAAAGAATGTGGGAAGGGCTATACCACTGCCTCATACTTTCTTCTACATCAGAGA
ATTCATAAAGGTGGAAAACCCTATGAATGTAAGGAGTGTAAGAAAACCTTTACTTTGTATAGAAATCTTA
CTCGGCATCAGAATATTCATACTGGTGAGAAACTTTTTGAATGCAAGCAATGTGGGAAGACCTATACTAC
TGGTTCAAAACTCTTTCAACATCAGAAAACTCATACTGGCGAGAAACCCTATGAATGCAAGGAATGCGGA
AAGGCCTTTAGCTTGTATGGCTACCTTAAACAACATCAGAAAATTCATACTGGCATGAAACACTTTGAAT
GTAAGGAGTGTAAAAAAACCTTTACTTTGTATAGAAATCTTACTCGACATCAGAATATTCACACTGGTAA
GAAACTTTTTGAATGTCAGGAATGTGGGAAGGCCTATAGTACTGGCTCAAACCTTATTCAACATCGGAAA
ACTCATACTGGTGAGAAACCCTATAAATGTAAGGAATGTGGCAAGACCTTTAGCTTGCATGGATATCTTA
ATCAACATCAGAAAATTCATACTGGTATGAAACCCTATGAATGTAAGGTATGTAGAAAAACCTTTACTTT
CTATAGAAATCTTACTCTACATCAAAGTATTCATACTGATGAGAAACCTTTTGAATGTAAGGAATGTGGG
AAGACCTTTAGACGTAGTTCACACCTTACTGCACATCAGAGCATTCATGCTGATAAAAAACCCTATGAAT
GTAAAGAATGTGGAAAGGCCTTTAAAATGTATGGCTACCTTACCCAACATCAGAAAATTCATACTGGTGG
AAAACCTTATGAATGTAAAGAATGTGGGAAGGCCTTCAGTCGTGCTTCAAACCTTGTTCAACATGAGAGA
ATTCATACTGGTGAGAAACCCTATGTGTGTAAGCAGTGTGGGAAAACCTTCAGATATGGTTCAGCCCTTA
AAGCCCATCAGAGAATTCATAGGAGCATAAAAGTGTAGTAATGAACTAGTCCGTAACTTGAAAGTATTTC
GATTTCTTGGCTTTATATATCTTGTGGAAAGGACGAAGAGCCTACGTGTGAAGTAAGTCAACGCGTTAAG
TCGACAATCAACCTCTGGATTACAAAATTTGTGAAAGATTGACTGGTATTCTTAACTATGTTGCTCCTTT
TACGCTATGTGGATACGCTGCTTTAATGCCTTTGTATCATGCTATTGCTTCCCGTATGGCTTTCATTTTC
TCCTCCTTGTATAAATCCTGGTTGCTGTCTCTTTATGAGGAGTTGTGGCCCGTTGTCAGGCAACGTGGCG
TGGTGTGCACTGTGTTTGCTGACGCAACCCCCACTGGTTGGGGCATTGCCACCACCTGTCAGCTCCTTTC
CGGGACTTTCGCTTTCCCCCTCCCTATTGCCACGGCGGAACTCATCGCCGCCTGCCTTGCCCGCTGCTGG
ACAGGGGCTCGGCTGTTGGGCACTGACAATTCCGTGGTGTTGTCGGGGAAATCATCGTCCTTTCCTTGGC
TGCTCGCCTGTGTTGCCACCTGGATTCTGCGCGGGACGTCCTTCTGCTACGTCCCTTCGGCCCTCAATCC
AGCGGACCTTCCTTCCCGCGGCCTGCTGCCGGCTCTGCGGCCTCTTCCGCGTCTTCGCCTTCGCCCTCAG
ACGAGTCGGATCTCCCTTTGGGCCGCCTCCCCGCGTCGACTTTAAGACCAATGACTTACAAGGCAGCTGT
AGATCTTAGCCACTTTTTAAAAGAAAAGGGGGGACTGGAAGGGCTAATTCACTCCCAACGAAGACAAGAT
CTGCTTTTTGCTTGTACTGGGTCTCTCTGGTTAGACCAGATCTGAGCCTGGGAGCTCTCTGGCTAACTAG
GGAACCCACTGCTTAAGCCTCAATAAAGCTTGCCTTGAGTGCTTCAAGTAGTGTGTGCCCGTCTGTTGTG
TGACTCTGGTAACTAGAGATCCCTCAGACCCTTTTAGTCAGTGTGGAAAATCTCTAGCAGTACGTATAGT
AGTTCATGTCATCTTATTATTCAGTATTTATAACTTGCAAAGAAATGAATATCAGAGAGTGAGAGGAACT
TGTTTATTGCAGCTTATAATGGTTACAAATAAAGCAATAGCATCACAAATTTCACAAATAAAGCATTTTT
TTCACTGCATTCTAGTTGTGGTTTGTCCAAACTCATCAATGTATCTTATCATGTCTGGCTCTAGCTATCC
CGCCCCTAACTCCGCCCATCCCGCCCCTAACTCCGCCCAGTTCCGCCCATTCTCCGCCCCATGGCTGACT
AATTTTTTTTATTTATGCAGAGGCCGAGGCCGCCTCGGCCTCTGAGCTATTCCAGAAGTAGTGAGGAGGC
TTTTTTGGAGGCCTAGGGACGTACCCAATTCGCCCTATAGTGAGTCGTATTACGCGCGCTCACTGGCCGT
CGTTTTACAACGTCGTGACTGGGAAAACCCTGGCGTTACCCAACTTAATCGCCTTGCAGCACATCCCCCT
TTCGCCAGCTGGCGTAATAGCGAAGAGGCCCGCACCGATCGCCCTTCCCAACAGTTGCGCAGCCTGAATG
GCGAATGGG
[124 nt withheld, positions 7430-7553]
C
[91 nt withheld, positions 7555-7645]
A
[49 nt withheld, positions 7647-7695]
CCTTTGACGTTGGAGTCCACGTTCTTT
[37 nt withheld, positions 7723-7759]
ACCCTATCTCGGTCTATTCTTTTGATTTATAAGGGATTTTGCCGATTTCGGCCTATTGGTTAAAAAATGA
GCTGATTTAACAAAAATTTAACGCGAATTTTAACAAAATATTAACGCTTACAATTTAGGTGGCACTTTTC
GGGGAAATGTGCGCGGAACCCCTATTTGTTTATTTTTCTAAATACATTCAAATATGTATCCGCTCATGAG
ACAATAACCCTGATAAATGCTTCAATAATATTGAAAAAGGAAGAGTATGAGTATTCAACATTTCCGTGTC
GCCCTTATTCCCTTTTTTGCGGCATTTTGCCTTCCTGTTTTTGCTCACCCAGAAACGCTGGTGAAAGTAA
AAGATGCTGAAGATCAGTTGGGTGCACGAGTGGGTTACATCGAACTGGATCTCAACAGCGGTAAGATCCT
TGAGAGTTTTCGCCCCGAAGAACGTTTTCCAATGATGAGCACTTTTAAAGTTCTGCTATGTGGCGCGGTA
TTATCCCGTATTGACGCCGGGCAAGAGCAACTCGGTCGCCGCATACACTATTCTCAGAATGACTTGGTTG
AGTACTCACCAGTCACAGAAAAGCATCTTACGGATGGCATGACAGTAAGAGAATTATGCAGTGCTGCCAT
AACCATGAGTGATAACACTGCGGCCAACTTACTTCTGACAACGATCGGAGGACCGAAGGAGCTAACCGCT
TTTTTGCACAACATGGGGGATCATGTAACTCGCCTTGATCGTTGGGAACCGGAGCTGAATGAAGCCATAC
CAAACGACGAGCGTGACACCACGATGCCTGTAGCAATGGCAACAACGTTGCGCAAACTATTAACTGGCGA
ACTACTTACTCTAGCTTCCCGGCAACAATTAATAGACTGGATGGAGGCGGATAAAGTTGCAGGACCACTT
CTGCGCTCGGCCCTTCCGGCTGGCTGGTTTATTGCTGATAAATCTGGAGCCGGTGAGCGTGGGTCTCGCG
GTATCATTGCAGCACTGGGGCCAGATGGTAAGCCCTCCCGTATCGTAGTTATCTACACGACGGGGAGTCA
GGCAACTATGGATGAACGAAATAGACAGATCGCTGAGATAGGTGCCTCACTGATTAAGCATTGGTAACTG
TCAGACCAAGTTTACTCATATATACTTTAGATTGATTTAAAACTTCATTTTTAATTTAAAAGGATCTAGG
TGAAGATCCTTTTTGATAATCTCATGACCAAAATCCCTTAACGTGAGTTTTCGTTCCACTGAGCGTCAGA
CCCCGTAGAAAAGATCAAAGGATCTTCTTGAGATCCTTTTTTTCTGCGCGTAATCTGCTGCTTGCAAACA
AAAAAACCACCGCTACCAGCGGTGGTTTGTTTGCCGGATCAAGAGCTACCAACTCTTTTTCCGAAGGTAA
CTGGCTTCAGCAGAGCGCAGATACCAAATACTGTTCTTCTAGTGTAGCCGTAGTTAGGCCACCACTTCAA
GAACTCTGTAGCACCGCCTACATACCTCGCTCTGCTAATCCTGTTACCAGTGGCTGCTGCCAGTGGCGAT
AAGTCGTGTCTTACCGGGTTGGACTCAAGACGATAGTTACCGGATAAGGCGCAGCGGTCGGGCTGAACGG
GGGGTTCGTGCACACAGCCCAGCTTGGAGCGAACGACCTACACCGAACTGAGATACCTACAGCGTGAGCT
ATGAGAAAGCGCCACGCTTCCCGAAGGGAGAAAGGCGGACAGGTATCCGGTAAGCGGCAGGGTCGGAACA
GGAGAGCGCACGAGGGAGCTTCCAGGGGGAAACGCCTGGTATCTTTATAGTCCTGTCGGGTTTCGCCACC
TCTGACTTGAGCGTCGATTTTTGTGATGCTCGTCAGGGGGGCGGAGCCTATGGAAAAACGCCAGCAACGC
GGCCTTTTTACGGTTCCTGGCCTTTTGCTGGCCTTTTGCTCACATGTTCTTTCCTGCGTTATCCCCTGAT
TCTGTGGATAACCGTATTACCGCCTTTGAGTGAGCTGATACCGCTCGCCGCAGCCGAACGACCGAGCGCA
GCGAGTCAGTGAGCGAGGAAGCGGAAGAGCGCCCAATACGCAAACCGCCTCTCCCCGCGCGTTGGCCGAT
TCATTAATGCAGCTGGCACGACAGGTTTCCCGACTGGAAAGCGGGCAGTGAGCGCAACGCAATTAATGTG
AGTTAGCTCACTCATTAGGCACCCCAGGCTTTACACTTTATGCTTCCGGCTCGTATGTTGTGTGGAATTG
TGAGCGGATAACAATTTCACACAGGAAACAGCTATGACCATGATTACGCCAAGCGCGCAATTAACCCTCA
CTAAAGGGAACAAAAGCTGGAGCTGCAAGC
