>Addgene plasmid #143478 | TFORF1191 | depositor partial sequence | sequence record 282573 | Insert
ACCGCCACCATGATTTTGAGGGAAGAAACACAGTTCACAGATTTGGATTTACAGTGTGAGATAATCAGCT
ACATAGAAGTACCCACTTATGAAACAGATATATCCTCTACACAACTTCAGAGCATATATAAGAGAGAGAA
ACTCTATGAATGTAAGAAATGTCAGAAGAAATTTAGTAGTGGTTATCAACTTATTCTACATCACAGGTTT
CATGTCATTGAGAGACCCTATGAATGCAAAGAGTGTGGGAAGAACTTTCGTAGTGGCTATCAACTTACTC
TACATCAAAGATTTCATACTGGTGAGAAACCCTATGAATGTACAGAATGTGGGAAGAACTTTAGAAGTGG
TTATCAGCTGACTGTGCATCAGAGATTTCATACTGGTGAGAAAACCTATGAATGTAGGCAGTGTGGGAAG
GCCTTTATATATGCCTCACACATTGTTCAACATGAGAGAATTCACACTGGTGGGAAGCCGTATGAATGTC
AGGAGTGTGGGAGGGCCTTTAGTCAAGGTGGACATCTTAGAATTCATCAGAGAGTTCATACTGGCGAAAA
ACCATATAAATGTAAGGAATGTGGGAAGACTTTTAGTAGGCGCTCAAATCTTGTTGAACATGGGCAGTTT
CATACTGATGAGAAGCCATACATATGTGAGAAATGTGGAAAGGCCTTTAGAAGAGGTCACCAGCTTACTG
TACATCAGAGAGTTCACACTGGTAAAAAGCCATATGAGTGTAAAGAATGTGGGAAGGGCTATACCACTGC
CTCATACTTTCTTCTACATCAGAGAATTCATAAAGGTGGAAAACCCTATGAATGTAAGGAGTGTAAGAAA
ACCTTTACTTTGTATAGAAATCTTACTCGGCATCAGAATATTCATACTGGTGAGAAACTTTTTGAATGCA
AGCAATGTGGGAAGACCTATACTACTGGTTCAAAACTCTTTCAACATCAGAAAACTCATACTGGCGAGAA
ACCCTATGAATGCAAGGAATGCGGAAAGGCCTTTAGCTTGTATGGCTACCTTAAACAACATCAGAAAATT
CATACTGGCATGAAACACTTTGAATGTAAGGAGTGTAAAAAAACCTTTACTTTGTATAGAAATCTTACTC
GACATCAGAATATTCACACTGGTAAGAAACTTTTTGAATGTCAGGAATGTGGGAAGGCCTATAGTACTGG
CTCAAACCTTATTCAACATCGGAAAACTCATACTGGTGAGAAACCCTATAAATGTAAGGAATGTGGCAAG
ACCTTTAGCTTGCATGGATATCTTAATCAACATCAGAAAATTCATACTGGTATGAAACCCTATGAATGTA
AGGTATGTAGAAAAACCTTTACTTTCTATAGAAATCTTACTCTACATCAAAGTATTCATACTGATGAGAA
ACCTTTTGAATGTAAGGAATGTGGGAAGACCTTTAGACGTAGTTCACACCTTACTGCACATCAGAGCATT
CATGCTGATAAAAAACCCTATGAATGTAAAGAATGTGGAAAGGCCTTTAAAATGTATGGCTACCTTACCC
AACATCAGAAAATTCATACTGGTGGAAAACCTTATGAATGTAAAGAATGTGGGAAGGCCTTCAGTCGTGC
TTCAAACCTTGTTCAACATGAGAGAATTCATACTGGTGAGAAACCCTATGTGTGTAAGCAGTGTGGGAAA
ACCTTCAGATATGGTTCAGCCCTTAAAGCCCATCAGAGAATTCATAGGAGCATAAAAGTGTAGTAATGAA
CTAGTCCGTAACTTGAAAGTATTTCGATTTCTTGGCTTTATATATCTTGTGGAAAGGACGAAGAGCCTAC
GTGTGAAGTAAGTCA
