>Addgene plasmid #143478 | TFORF1191 | depositor partial sequence | sequence record 282574 | Barcode
AGAGCCTACGTGTGAAGTAAGTCA
